>Addgene plasmid #166814 | pcDNA 3.1 LIC 6A NLRP1 UPA-CARD-FLAG E1322R | addgene full sequence | sequence record 331962 | Addgene NGS Result
GACATTGATTATTGACTAGTTATTAATAGTAATCAATTACGGGGTCATTAGTTCATAGCCCATATATGGA
GTTCCGCGTTACATAACTTACGGTAAATGGCCCGCCTGGCTGACCGCCCAACGACCCCCGCCCATTGACG
TCAATAATGACGTATGTTCCCATAGTAACGCCAATAGGGACTTTCCATTGACGTCAATGGGTGGAGTATT
TACGGTAAACTGCCCACTTGGCAGTACATCAAGTGTATCATATGCCAAGTACGCCCCCTATTGACGTCAA
TGACGGTAAATGGCCCGCCTGGCATTATGCCCAGTACATGACCTTATGGGACTTTCCTACTTGGCAGTAC
ATCTACGTATTAGTCATCGCTATTACCATGGTGATGCGGTTTTGGCAGTACATCAATGGGCGTGGATAGC
GGTTTGACTCACGGGGATTTCCAAGTCTCCACCCCATTGACGTCAATGGGAGTTTGTTTTGGCACCAAAA
TCAACGGGACTTTCCAAAATGTCGTAACAACTCCGCCCCATTGACGCAAATGGGCGGTAGGCGTGTACGG
TGGGAGGTCTATATAAGCAGAGCTCTCTGGCTAACTAGAGAACCCACTGCTTACTGGCTTATCGAAATTA
ATACGACTCACTATAGGGAGACCCAAGCTTGGTACCGAGCTCGGATCCCTACTTCCAATCCAATGCCACC
ATGTCCCCCTTGGGAGTCCTCCTGAAAATGATCCATAATGCCCTGCGCTTCATTCCCGTCACCTCTGTGG
TGTTGCTTTACCACCGCGTCCATCCTGAGGAAGTCACCTTCCACCTCTACCTGATCCCAAGTGACTGCTC
CATTCGGAAGGCCATAGATGATCTAGAAATGAAATTCCAGTTTGTGCGAATCCACAAGCCACCCCCGCTG
ACCCCACTTTATATGGGCTGTCGTTACACTGTGTCTGGGTCTGGTTCAGGGATGCTGGAAATACTCCCCA
AGGAACTGGAGCTCTGCTATCGAAGCCCTGGAGAAGACCAGCTGTTCTCGCGGTTCTACGTTGGCCACTT
GGGATCAGGGATCAGGCTGCAAGTGAAAGACAAGAAAGATGAGACTCTGGTGTGGGAGGCCTTGGTGAAA
CCAGGAGATCTCATGCCTGCAACTACTCTGATCCCTCCAGCCCGCATAGCCGTACCTTCACCTCTGGATG
CCCCGCAGTTGCTGCACTTTGTGGACCAGTATCGAGAGCAGCTGATAGCCCGAGTGACATCGGTGGAGGT
TGTCTTGGACAAACTGCATGGACAGGTGCTGAGCCAGGAGCAGTACGAGAGGGTGCTGGCTGAGAACACG
AGGCCCAGCCAGATGCGGAAGCTGTTCAGCTTGAGCCAGTCCTGGGACCGGAAGTGCAAAGATGGACTCT
ACCAAGCCCTGAAGGAGACCCATCCTCACCTCATTATGGAACTCTGGGAGAAGGGCAGCAAAAAGGGACT
CCTGCCACTCAGCAGCGACCCAGCTTTCTTGTACAAAGTGGTTGATATCGACTACAAGGACGATGACGAC
AAGTAGTAATAACATTGGAAGTGGATAATCTAGAGGGCCCTATTCTATAGTGTCACCTAAATGCTAGAGC
TCGCTGATCAGCCTCGACTGTGCCTTCTAGTTGCCAGCCATCTGTTGTTTGCCCCTCCCCCGTGCCTTCC
TTGACCCTGGAAGGTGCCACTCCCACTGTCCTTTCCTAATAAAATGAGGAAATTGCATCGCATTGTCTGA
GTAGGTGTCATTCTATTCTGGGGGGTGGGGTGGGGCAGGACAGCAAGGGGGAGGATTGGGAAGACAATAG
CAGGCATGCTGGGGATGCGGTGGGCTCTATGGCTTCTGAGGCGGAAAGAACCAGCTGGGGCTCTAGGGGG
TATCCCC
[124 nt withheld, positions 1898-2021]
C
[91 nt withheld, positions 2023-2113]
A
[49 nt withheld, positions 2115-2163]
CCTTTGACGTTGGAGTCCACGTTCTTT
[37 nt withheld, positions 2191-2227]
ACCCTATCTCGGTCTATTCTTTTGATTTATAAGGGATTTTGCCGATTTCGGCCTATTGGTTAAAAAATGA
GCTGATTTAACAAAAATTTAACGCGAATTAATTCTGTGGAATGTGTGTCAGTTAGGGTGTGGAAAGTCCC
CAGGCTCCCCAGCAGGCAGAAGTATGCAAAGCATGCATCTCAATTAGTCAGCAACCAGGTGTGGAAAGTC
CCCAGGCTCCCCAGCAGGCAGAAGTATGCAAAGCATGCATCTCAATTAGTCAGCAACCATAGTCCCGCCC
CTAACTCCGCCCATCCCGCCCCTAACTCCGCCCAGTTCCGCCCATTCTCCGCCCCATGGCTGACTAATTT
TTTTTATTTATGCAGAGGCCGAGGCCGCCTCTGCCTCTGAGCTATTCCAGAAGTAGTGAGGAGGCTTTTT
TGGAGGCCTAGGCTTTTGCAAAAAGCTCCCGGGAGCTTGTATATCCATTTTCGGATCTGATCAAGAGACA
GGATGAGGATCGTTTCGCATGATTGAACAAGATGGATTGCACGCAGGTTCTCCGGCCGCTTGGGTGGAGA
GGCTATTCGGCTATGACTGGGCACAACAGACAATCGGCTGCTCTGATGCCGCCGTGTTCCGGCTGTCAGC
GCAGGGGCGCCCGGTTCTTTTTGTCAAGACCGACCTGTCCGGTGCCCTGAATGAACTGCAGGACGAGGCA
GCGCGGCTATCGTGGCTGGCCACGACGGGCGTTCCTTGCGCAGCTGTGCTCGACGTTGTCACTGAAGCGG
GAAGGGACTGGCTGCTATTGGGCGAAGTGCCGGGGCAGGATCTCCTGTCATCTCACCTTGCTCCTGCCGA
GAAAGTATCCATCATGGCTGATGCAATGCGGCGGCTGCATACGCTTGATCCGGCTACCTGCCCATTCGAC
CACCAAGCGAAACATCGCATCGAGCGAGCACGTACTCGGATGGAAGCCGGTCTTGTCGATCAGGATGATC
TGGACGAAGAGCATCAGGGGCTCGCGCCAGCCGAACTGTTCGCCAGGCTCAAGGCGCGCATGCCCGACGG
CGAGGATCTCGTCGTGACCCATGGCGATGCCTGCTTGCCGAATATCATGGTGGAAAATGGCCGCTTTTCT
GGATTCATCGACTGTGGCCGGCTGGGTGTGGCGGACCGCTATCAGGACATAGCGTTGGCTACCCGTGATA
TTGCTGAAGAGCTTGGCGGCGAATGGGCTGACCGCTTCCTCGTGCTTTACGGTATCGCCGCTCCCGATTC
GCAGCGCATCGCCTTCTATCGCCTTCTTGACGAGTTCTTCTGAGCGGGACTCTGGGGTTCGAAATGACCG
ACCAAGCGACGCCCAACCTGCCATCACGAGATTTCGATTCCACCGCCGCCTTCTATGAAAGGTTGGGCTT
CGGAATCGTTTTCCGGGACGCCGGCTGGATGATCCTCCAGCGCGGGGATCTCATGCTGGAGTTCTTCGCC
CACCCCAACTTGTTTATTGCAGCTTATAATGGTTACAAATAAAGCAATAGCATCACAAATTTCACAAATA
AAGCATTTTTTTCACTGCATTCTAGTTGTGGTTTGTCCAAACTCATCAATGTATCTTATCATGTCTGTAT
ACCGTCGACCTCTAGCTAGAGCTTGGCGTAATCATGGTCATAGCTGTTTCCTGTGTGAAATTGTTATCCG
CTCACAATTCCACACAACATACGAGCCGGAAGCATAAAGTGTAAAGCCTGGGGTGCCTAATGAGTGAGCT
AACTCACATTAATTGCGTTGCGCTCACTGCCCGCTTTCCAGTCGGGAAACCTGTCGTGCCAGCTGCATTA
ATGAATCGGCCAACGCGCGGGGAGAGGCGGTTTGCGTATTGGGCGCTCTTCCGCTTCCTCGCTCACTGAC
TCGCTGCGCTCGGTCGTTCGGCTGCGGCGAGCGGTATCAGCTCACTCAAAGGCGGTAATACGGTTATCCA
CAGAATCAGGGGATAACGCAGGAAAGAACATGTGAGCAAAAGGCCAGCAAAAGGCCAGGAACCGTAAAAA
GGCCGCGTTGCTGGCGTTTTTCCATAGGCTCCGCCCCCCTGACGAGCATCACAAAAATCGACGCTCAAGT
CAGAGGTGGCGAAACCCGACAGGACTATAAAGATACCAGGCGTTTCCCCCTGGAAGCTCCCTCGTGCGCT
CTCCTGTTCCGACCCTGCCGCTTACCGGATACCTGTCCGCCTTTCTCCCTTCGGGAAGCGTGGCGCTTTC
TCATAGCTCACGCTGTAGGTATCTCAGTTCGGTGTAGGTCGTTCGCTCCAAGCTGGGCTGTGTGCACGAA
CCCCCCGTTCAGCCCGACCGCTGCGCCTTATCCGGTAACTATCGTCTTGAGTCCAACCCGGTAAGACACG
ACTTATCGCCACTGGCAGCAGCCACTGGTAACAGGATTAGCAGAGCGAGGTATGTAGGCGGTGCTACAGA
GTTCTTGAAGTGGTGGCCTAACTACGGCTACACTAGAAGAACAGTATTTGGTATCTGCGCTCTGCTGAAG
CCAGTTACCTTCGGAAAAAGAGTTGGTAGCTCTTGATCCGGCAAACAAACCACCGCTGGTAGCGGTGGTT
TTTTTGTTTGCAAGCAGCAGATTACGCGCAGAAAAAAAGGATCTCAAGAAGATCCTTTGATCTTTTCTAC
GGGGTCTGACGCTCAGTGGAACGAAAACTCACGTTAAGGGATTTTGGTCATGAGATTATCAAAAAGGATC
TTCACCTAGATCCTTTTAAATTAAAAATGAAGTTTTAAATCAATCTAAAGTATATATGAGTAAACTTGGT
CTGACAGTTACCAATGCTTAATCAGTGAGGCACCTATCTCAGCGATCTGTCTATTTCGTTCATCCATAGT
TGCCTGACTCCCCGTCGTGTAGATAACTACGATACGGGAGGGCTTACCATCTGGCCCCAGTGCTGCAATG
ATACCGCGAGACCCACGCTCACCGGCTCCAGATTTATCAGCAATAAACCAGCCAGCCGGAAGGGCCGAGC
GCAGAAGTGGTCCTGCAACTTTATCCGCCTCCATCCAGTCTATTAATTGTTGCCGGGAAGCTAGAGTAAG
TAGTTCGCCAGTTAATAGTTTGCGCAACGTTGTTGCCATTGCTACAGGCATCGTGGTGTCACGCTCGTCG
TTTGGTATGGCTTCATTCAGCTCCGGTTCCCAACGATCAAGGCGAGTTACATGATCCCCCATGTTGTGCA
AAAAAGCGGTTAGCTCCTTCGGTCCTCCGATCGTTGTCAGAAGTAAGTTGGCCGCAGTGTTATCACTCAT
GGTTATGGCAGCACTGCATAATTCTCTTACTGTCATGCCATCCGTAAGATGCTTTTCTGTGACTGGTGAG
TACTCAACCAAGTCATTCTGAGAATAGTGTATGCGGCGACCGAGTTGCTCTTGCCCGGCGTCAATACGGG
ATAATACCGCGCCACATAGCAGAACTTTAAAAGTGCTCATCATTGGAAAACGTTCTTCGGGGCGAAAACT
CTCAAGGATCTTACCGCTGTTGAGATCCAGTTCGATGTAACCCACTCGTGCACCCAACTGATCTTCAGCA
TCTTTTACTTTCACCAGCGTTTCTGGGTGAGCAAAAACAGGAAGGCAAAATGCCGCAAAAAAGGGAATAA
GGGCGACACGGAAATGTTGAATACTCATACTCTTCCTTTTTCATTATTATTGAAGCATTTATCAGGGTTA
TTGTCTCATGAGCGGATACATATTTGAATGTATTTAGAAAAATAAACAAATAGGGGTTCCGCGCACATTT
CCCCGAAAAGTGCCACCTGACGTCGACGGATCGGGAGATCTCCCGATCCCCTATGGTGCACTCTCAGTAC
AATCTGCTCTGATGCCGCATAGTTAAGCCAGTATCTGCTCCCTGCTTGTGTGTTGGAGGTCGCTGAGTAG
TGCGCGAGCAAAATTTAAGCTACAACAAGGCAAGGCTTGACCGACAATTGCATGAAGAATCTGCTTAGGG
TTAGGCGTTTTGCGCTGCTTCGCGATGTACGGGCCAGATATACGCGTT
Features (pLannotate 1.2.2; 22 found; start..end, strand, type, name):
      1..380     +  enhancer       CMV enhancer: human cytomegalovirus immediate early enhancer
    381..584     +  promoter       CMV promoter: human cytomegalovirus (CMV) immediate early promoter
    580..613     +  LTR            5' LTR (truncated) (fragment): truncated 5' long terminal repeat (LTR) from HIV-1
    629..647     +  promoter       T7 promoter: promoter for bacteriophage T7 RNA polymerase
    692..1486    +  CDS            NLRP1 (fragment): NLRP1_HUMAN - Also known as CARD7, DEFCAP From Homo sapiens (Human).
   1488..1512    -  protein_bind   attB2: mutant version of attB; recombination site for the Gateway® BP reaction BP Clonase™
   1584..1602    -  promoter       SP6 promoter: promoter for bacteriophage SP6 RNA polymerase
   1628..1852    +  polyA_signal   bGH poly(A) signal: bovine growth hormone polyadenylation signal
   1856..1877    +  promoter       SV40 promoter (fragment): SV40 enhancer and early promoter
   1898..2326    +  rep_origin     f1 ori (sequence partly withheld): f1 bacteriophage origin of replication; arrow indicates direction of (+) strand synthesis
   2340..2669    +  promoter       SV40 promoter: SV40 enhancer and early promoter
   2736..3527    +  CDS            neo: KKA2_KLEPN - Also known as kan, nptII. Experimental evidence at protein level: Swiss-Prot protein existence level 1. Resistance to kanamycin, neomycin, paromomycin, ribostamycin, butirosin and gentamicin B. From Klebsiella pneumoniae.
   3551..3709    +  CDS            ble (fragment): BLE_KLEPN - Experimental evidence at protein level: Swiss-Prot protein existence level 1. Binding protein with a strong affinity to the bleomycin family of antibiotics. Binds to CL990; an antimitotic-antibiotic compound. From Klebsiella pneumoniae.
   3704..3825    +  polyA_signal   SV40 poly(A) signal: SV40 polyadenylation signal
   3898..3914    -  protein_bind   lac operator: The lac repressor binds to the lac operator to inhibit transcription in E. coli. This inhibition can be relieved by adding lactose or isopropyl-β-D-thiogalactopyranoside (IPTG). lac repressor encoded by lacI
   3922..3952    -  promoter       lac promoter: promoter for the E. coli lac operon
   3967..3988    -  protein_bind   CAP binding site: CAP binding activates transcription in the presence of cAMP. E. coli catabolite activator protein
   4001..4093    -  CDS            lacI (fragment): lac repressor; lacI; The lac repressor binds to the lac operator to inhibit transcription in E. coli. This inhibition can be relieved by adding lactose or isopropyl-β-D-thiogalactopyranoside (IPTG).
   4276..4864    -  rep_origin     ori: high-copy-number ColE1/pMB1/pBR322/pUC origin of replication
   5035..5895    -  CDS            AmpR: β-lactamase; bla; confers resistance to ampicillin, carbenicillin, and related antibiotics
   5896..6000    -  promoter       AmpR promoter: bla
   6059..6111    -  misc_feature   bom (fragment): basis of mobility region from pBR322
