[The description below was written by a language model from this plasmid's Addgene catalogue record and pLannotate feature annotations shown in this document.]
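Description:
pcDNA 3.1 LIC 6A NLRP1 UPA-CARD-FLAG E1322R is a 6,265-nt mammalian expression plasmid built on the pcDNA3.1 LIC 6A backbone, a pcDNA3.1 derivative adapted for ligation-independent cloning. It is maintained in E. coli through a high-copy ColE1/pUC-type origin and selected with ampicillin via the β-lactamase gene. An f1 origin is also present. For selection in mammalian cells the backbone carries a neomycin phosphotransferase gene driven by the SV40 enhancer/early promoter and terminated by an SV40 polyadenylation signal. Several short annotated fragments (an HIV-1 LTR piece, ble, lacI, bom, an attB2-like site) appear to be backbone remnants or small sequence matches rather than functional parts.

The payload is a C-terminal portion of human NLRP1, annotated as a roughly 800-nt fragment of the coding sequence and comprising the UPA subdomain and the CARD, with a FLAG epitope at the C terminus according to the catalogue entry (the tag itself is not separately annotated in the feature table). Expression is driven by the CMV immediate-early enhancer and promoter and terminated by the bovine growth hormone polyadenylation signal. T7 and SP6 promoters flank the insert. The fragment carries the E1322R substitution, which the depositor states abolishes the interface III UPA–UPA contacts, binding to DPP9 and inflammasome activity. The construct therefore serves as a loss-of-function mutant for expression in mammalian cells, with the FLAG tag allowing detection or pull-down, in studies of how DPP9 sequesters the NLRP1 C-terminal fragment to restrain inflammasome activation.
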