Addgene plasmid #166814: pcDNA 3.1 LIC 6A NLRP1 UPA-CARD-FLAG E1322R
Purpose: Mammalian cell expression vector for FLAG-tagged UPA-CARD of NLRP1. The E1322R mutant abolishes interface III UPA-UPA contacts, DPP9 binding, and inflammasome activity
Depositing lab: Hao Wu. Depositing organization: Boston Children's Hospital. Publication: DPP9 sequesters the C terminus of NLRP1 to repress inflammasome activation. Hollingsworth LR, Sharif H, Griswold AR, Fontana P, Mintseris J, Dagbay KB, Paulo JA, Gygi SP, Bachovchin DA, Wu H. Nature. 2021 Mar 17. pii: 10.1038/s41586-021-03350-4. doi: 10.1038/s41586-021-03350-4. PubMed 33731932.
Backbone
  Vector backbone: pcDNA3.1 LIC 6A
  Vector type: Mammalian Expression
Growth in bacteria
  Bacterial resistance: Ampicillin, 100 μg/mL
  Growth temperature: 37°C
  Growth strain: DH5alpha
  Copy number: High Copy
Gene/Insert
  Gene/Insert name: NLRP1
  Species: H. sapiens (human)
  Mutation: E1322R
  Entrez Gene: NLRP1 (a.k.a. AIADK, CARD7, CIDED, CLR17.1, DEFCAP, DEFCAP-L/S, JRRP, MSPC, NAC, NALP1, PP1044, SLEV1, VAMAS1)
  Promoter: CMV
  Tag / fusion protein: FLAG (C terminal on insert)
  Cloning method: Ligation Independent Cloning
  Sequencing primers: 5′ CMV F; 3′ BGHR
Terms and licenses: Academic/Nonprofit Terms; Industry Terms: Not Available to Industry
Depositor comments: Mammalian cell expression vector for FLAG-tagged UPA-CARD of NLRP1. The E1322R mutant abolishes interface III UPA-UPA contacts, DPP9 binding, and inflammasome activity
How to cite: pcDNA 3.1 LIC 6A NLRP1 UPA-CARD-FLAG E1322R was a gift from Hao Wu (Addgene plasmid # 166814 ; http://n2t.net/addgene:166814 ; RRID:Addgene_166814)
