>Addgene plasmid #166814 | pcDNA 3.1 LIC 6A NLRP1 UPA-CARD-FLAG E1322R | depositor partial sequence | sequence record 323812 | Insert sequence
ATGTCCCCCTTGGGAGTCCTCCTGAAAATGATCCATAATGCCCTGCGCTTCATTCCCGTCACCTCTGTGG
TGTTGCTTTACCACCGCGTCCATCCTGAGGAAGTCACCTTCCACCTCTACCTGATCCCAAGTGACTGCTC
CATTCGGAAGGCCATAGATGATCTAGAAATGAAATTCCAGTTTGTGCGAATCCACAAGCCACCCCCGCTG
ACCCCACTTTATATGGGCTGTCGTTACACTGTGTCTGGGTCTGGTTCAGGGATGCTGGAAATACTCCCCA
AGGAACTGGAGCTCTGCTATCGAAGCCCTGGAGAAGACCAGCTGTTCTCGCGGTTCTACGTTGGCCACTT
GGGATCAGGGATCAGGCTGCAAGTGAAAGACAAGAAAGATGAGACTCTGGTGTGGGAGGCCTTGGTGAAA
CCAGGAGATCTCATGCCTGCAACTACTCTGATCCCTCCAGCCCGCATAGCCGTACCTTCACCTCTGGATG
CCCCGCAGTTGCTGCACTTTGTGGACCAGTATCGAGAGCAGCTGATAGCCCGAGTGACATCGGTGGAGGT
TGTCTTGGACAAACTGCATGGACAGGTGCTGAGCCAGGAGCAGTACGAGAGGGTGCTGGCTGAGAACACG
AGGCCCAGCCAGATGCGGAAGCTGTTCAGCTTGAGCCAGTCCTGGGACCGGAAGTGCAAAGATGGACTCT
ACCAAGCCCTGAAGGAGACCCATCCTCACCTCATTATGGAACTCTGGGAGAAGGGCAGCAAAAAGGGACT
CCTGCCACTCAGCAGCGACCCAGCTTTCTTGTACAAAGTGGTTGATATCGACTACAAGGACGATGACGAC
AAGTAG
